Addgene plasmid #139204: pHA844 - hrp-1p::hrp-1mScarlet
Purpose: Expresses mScarlet tagged hrp-1
Depositing lab: Anne Hart. Depositing organization: Brown University. Publication: Tyrosine phosphorylation regulates hnRNPA2 granule protein partitioning and reduces neurodegeneration. Ryan VH, Perdikari TM, Naik MT, Saueressig CF, Lins J, Dignon GL, Mittal J, Hart AC, Fawzi NL. EMBO J. 2021 Feb 1;40(3):e105001. doi: 10.15252/embj.2020105001. Epub 2020 Dec 22. PubMed 33349959.
Backbone
  Vector backbone: pBlueScript
  Vector type: Worm Expression
Growth in bacteria
  Bacterial resistance: Ampicillin, 100 μg/mL
  Growth temperature: 37°C
  Growth strain: DH5alpha
  Copy number: High Copy
Gene/Insert
  Gene/Insert name: hrp-1
  Species: C. elegans (nematode)
  Mutation: mScarlet added between RRMs and LC
  Entrez Gene: hrp-1 (a.k.a. CELE_F42A6.7)
  Cloning method: Gibson Cloning
Terms and licenses: Academic/Nonprofit Terms; Industry Terms: Not Available to Industry
How to cite: pHA844 - hrp-1p::hrp-1mScarlet was a gift from Anne Hart (Addgene plasmid # 139204 ; http://n2t.net/addgene:139204 ; RRID:Addgene_139204)
