[The description below was written by a language model from this plasmid's Addgene catalogue record and pLannotate feature annotations shown in this document.]
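Description:
pHA844 - hrp-1p::hrp-1mScarlet is a worm expression plasmid built on a pBlueScript backbone by Gibson cloning, designed to express a fluorescently tagged form of the C. elegans hnRNP-family RNA-binding protein HRP-1. In E. coli it is maintained as a high-copy plasmid through the ColE1/pUC-type origin and selected with ampicillin via the β-lactamase gene and its own promoter. The sequenced record (about 9.6 kb) also retains the usual pBluescript features: an f1 phage origin for single-stranded DNA production, flanking T7 and T3 promoters, remnants of the multiple cloning site, and lacZα and lac promoter/operator elements, none of which matter for expression in the worm.

The payload is the hrp-1 gene with mScarlet, a constitutively fluorescent red protein, inserted internally rather than at a terminus. The record states it sits between the RNA recognition motifs (RRMs) and the low-complexity (LC) domain, and the feature table agrees: an upstream hrp-1 coding fragment runs directly into mScarlet, which runs directly into further hrp-1 coding sequence. The downstream hrp-1 coding region is annotated as two fragments separated by a short gap, which may reflect an intron, though the record does not say so. As the name indicates, expression is driven by the hrp-1 promoter. This is not annotated as a feature, but large unannotated stretches flank the coding region and presumably hold the native regulatory sequences. The very short "eft-3 promoter" hit is probably an incidental match. The construct is suited to generating transgenic worms in which HRP-1 localisation can be followed by red fluorescence, and the associated publication concerns hnRNPA2 granule partitioning and neurodegeneration.
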