Features (pLannotate 1.2.2; 18 found; start..end, strand, type, name):
    236..257     +  promoter       eft-3 promoter (fragment): eft-3; promoter for the C. elegans elongation factor 1α gene (Mitrovich and Anderson, 2000)
    942..1556    +  CDS            hrp-1 (fragment): ROA1_CAEEL - Also known as rbp-1 From Caenorhabditis elegans.
   1557..2252    +  CDS            mScarlet: mScarlet is a basic (constitutively fluorescent) red fluorescent protein published in 2016, derived from synthetic construct. It has moderate acid sensitivity.
   2253..2378    +  CDS            hrp-1 (fragment): ROA1_CAEEL - Also known as rbp-1 From Caenorhabditis elegans.
   2428..2703    +  CDS            hrp-1 (fragment): ROA1_CAEEL - Also known as rbp-1 From Caenorhabditis elegans.
   3924..3995    +  misc_feature   MCS (fragment): pBluescript multiple cloning site
   4008..4026    -  promoter       T3 promoter: promoter for bacteriophage T3 RNA polymerase
   4071..4087    -  protein_bind   lac operator: The lac repressor binds to the lac operator to inhibit transcription in E. coli. This inhibition can be relieved by adding lactose or isopropyl-β-D-thiogalactopyranoside (IPTG). lac repressor encoded by lacI
   4095..4125    -  promoter       lac promoter: promoter for the E. coli lac operon
   4140..4161    -  protein_bind   CAP binding site: CAP binding activates transcription in the presence of cAMP. E. coli catabolite activator protein
   4174..4266    -  CDS            lacI (fragment): lac repressor; lacI; The lac repressor binds to the lac operator to inhibit transcription in E. coli. This inhibition can be relieved by adding lactose or isopropyl-β-D-thiogalactopyranoside (IPTG).
   4449..5037    -  rep_origin     ori: high-copy-number ColE1/pMB1/pBR322/pUC origin of replication
   5208..6068    -  CDS            AmpR: β-lactamase; bla; confers resistance to ampicillin, carbenicillin, and related antibiotics
   6069..6173    -  promoter       AmpR promoter: bla
   6200..6628    +  rep_origin     f1 ori (sequence partly withheld): f1 bacteriophage origin of replication; arrow indicates direction of (+) strand synthesis
   6659..6814    -  CDS            lacZα (fragment): LacZα fragment of β-galactosidase; lacZ fragment
   6822..6840    +  promoter       T7 promoter: promoter for bacteriophage T7 RNA polymerase
   6849..6873    +  misc_feature   MCS (fragment): pBluescript multiple cloning site
>Addgene plasmid #139204 | pHA844 - hrp-1p::hrp-1mScarlet | addgene full sequence | sequence record 274714 | Addgene NGS Result
ATTTCGAGAAAAATAAAGGATTCAAAGATTATTTGAACGTTTTTTTCGTGAAAAAATGTCAAAGAAATCA
AAATGTTCATCTTCCTTGTGAAAAATCCGAAAAGCCATTATAAACTAGTTGATTTTCATAAAAATTTGTA
GAAATATTTTTCTTAAAATTTGTAGAAGAATTTTAACGTTTTTTAAACAAAAATTCCAAAATTGGAATTT
GGTATTGAAAATACTTTTTAAAAGTTATTTTTTTAATTTGTAAAAATTTAACTAAATTCAAAAAATAAAG
TTTCCCTCCTTTTTTTCTTAAAGGCACACACATTTATCGACTCGGGTCTCGCCGCGAACAGACGCGACGC
GACGCGGTTAGGAATGCGGCGCGTCGCGTGTAACCCTTTTCTCTGTGGTTTTCGAGAGCATTCTCTCTCG
GTTTTCGTCACAAAAAGGTATGTTTTACAGGTTTTCCGCGCACTGTTTTCGCGTAATTCTTCATTTTAAT
TCAGATAATCTAATTGTTGTGTAGTTTTAGCTCGAATTTATCCGTAATCTTTGATTAAATACGAATAAAA
CTCGCTAAAATAGTCTTATTTCTCAGATATTTATCGATTTGTTATTTTCCACGAATAGTCTACTCGTGCA
TGGCGTCTATATTTAACTTAATAATCTATTTTTAGATTTATCTTTACTCTAACTTGTACCTATTTCAGTG
ATCAACACCTCTGTCACTCTTTGTGAGTAATAGCGTTCGATAGGTAGTTACACCGTGAAACTAGCCTGTC
TATTTCCTACTTCATAAGCTAAGAACTACTTGTTAGCACAATCCGATCGACTACTAAGAACTAGATCATG
ACGGACGTGGAAATCAAGGCTGAGGTTACGTTTGTTCACTTGCTTTTAGGGTGTAGGCCACCTGATTTGG
GTCCCGATCATTTAATTATCGATTTTATTTTCAGAATGGAAGCGGAGATGCCTCGCTCGAGCCAGAGAAC
CTTCGAAAGATTTTCGTTGGAGGACTCACGTCAAACACCACCGATGACCTGATGCGAGAGTTCTACTCAC
AATTCGGAGAAATCACTGATATCATCGTCATGAGAGATCCAACTACCAAGAGATCCCGCGGATTCGGATT
TGTCACCTTCTCTGGCAAAACTGAAGTCGATGCTGCCATGAAACAACGCCCGCACATCATCGACGGAAAG
ACCGTGGACCCGAAGCGTGCCGTGCCACGTGATGATAAGAACCGCTCCGAGTCGAATGTCTCCACCAAAC
GCCTGTACGTCAGCGGAGTTCGTGAGGATCACACCGAGGACATGCTCACCGAGTATTTCACAAAGTATGG
AACCGTCACCAAATCCGAGATTATTCTCGACAAAGCCACCCAAAAGCCAAGAGGCTTCGGATTCGTCACC
TTCGATGATCATGACTCTGTGGATCAATGCGTTCTTCAAAAATCCCATATGGTCAACGGACACAGATGTG
ACGTGCGCAAAGGACTCTCCAAGGACGAGATGAGCAAGGCTCAGATGAACCGCGATCGTGAAACCCGTGG
CGGAAGATCTCGCGATATGGTGAGCAAGGGCGAGGCAGTGATCAAGGAGTTCATGCGGTTCAAGGTGCAC
ATGGAGGGCTCCATGAACGGCCACGAGTTCGAGATCGAGGGCGAGGGCGAGGGCCGCCCCTACGAGGGCA
CCCAGACCGCCAAGCTGAAGGTGACCAAGGGTGGCCCCCTGCCCTTCTCCTGGGACATCCTGTCCCCTCA
GTTCATGTACGGCTCCAGGGCCTTCACCAAGCACCCCGCCGACATCCCCGACTACTATAAGCAGTCCTTC
CCCGAGGGCTTCAAGTGGGAGCGCGTGATGAACTTCGAGGACGGCGGCGCCGTGACCGTGACCCAGGACA
CCTCCCTGGAGGACGGCACCCTGATCTACAAGGTGAAGCTCCGCGGCACCAACTTCCCTCCTGACGGCCC
CGTAATGCAGAAGAAGACAATGGGCTGGGAAGCGTCCACCGAGCGGTTGTACCCCGAGGACGGCGTGCTG
AAGGGCGACATTAAGATGGCCCTGCGCCTGAAGGACGGCGGCCGCTACCTGGCGGACTTCAAGACCACCT
ACAAGGCCAAGAAGCCCGTGCAGATGCCCGGCGCCTACAACGTCGACCGCAAGTTGGACATCACCTCCCA
CAACGAGGACTACACCGTGGTGGAACAGTACGAACGCTCCGAGGGCCGCCACTCCACCGGCGGCATGGAC
GAGCTGTACAAGGGACAGCGTGGCGGTTACAATGGCGGTGGTGGTGGCGGCGGCGGCTGGGGAGGACCAG
CTCAACGCGGCGGTCCAGGAGCATATGGTGGACCAGGAGGTGGCGGCCAAGGAGGATATGGCGGAGGTAG
TTGGATTCTGGCTTGTGAATTCTCGATTCTAATATTATTAACTTTCAGATTACGGCGGTGGCTGGGGACA
GCAAGGAGGCGGCGGTCAAGGCGGATGGGGAGGCCCACAACAGCAGCAAGGAGGTGGTGGCTGGGGACAG
CAAGGCGGCGGCGGTCAAGGCGGATGGGGAGGACCACAGCAACAGCAGCAAGGAGGCTGGGGAGGTCCTC
AACAAGGAGGCGGCGGCGGTGGCTGGGGAGGCCAAGGCCAGCAGCAAGGCGGCTGGGGAGGTCAATCCGG
TGCTCAGCAGTGGGCTCATGCTCAAGGAGGAAACAGAAACTATTAAATTAATTCCTTAAGCCCCTCTAAG
TGTCCAACGTGTCTGAGCTTCCCGTGCTCTCTCCTCTGTATCGATCTTCTCAACCATTTTTGCTCTGCTA
TCTCATCAAAATCTTCTGTACTTTTTCTTGTTGCCTTTCTCCAGAAAGTTTCGTTTATTATTCAATTTTT
TACCCTGTCTTTTTTATATAATTTATTTCTAAATTCGCACAGTTGACATCCATTCAACTAGAGAATGAAT
GCAGAGTTTGACACCAAATTGGCTTAATTTTCAAGCTGTTTTTAACCAAAATAATAAAAAAGTCTCAACT
TTACAAAAATGTTTATCTGGATCTGGACGACAGCGAGCTGAGAAATTGATATATTTTCAGAGTAAAAACT
AAAAATGTCTGGAATTTTTGGAGTCATTGTCTCAGGGAGGACGCCGATCGAAGTGGTGCCGGTCTCCGAT
ACGGAGTTCACCTGCGAAATTGTAAACGCTGACGCGATAAACCACGTGGTGGTCTTCCTTACCGGAGCTC
AACCGTTTCCGGACGGAATTGGTGGCTCTGGTGATCATTTTCAGAATTTTCCGCCCAAAAAAACCCAATT
TATTTCAGTTTACATCAGATGGCCCACCCAAGACGGCGGAAATTGGCATTATTTGGGATTTATTTGCAAC
GAGAAGCCCAGCGCGATTTATAAAGTTGCTCAGGTGTGCATTTTTGATGGAAAAATGAAAGAAAACCACC
GAAATTTCGATGTTTCTCTGTCGATTTTTTTTATTTAAAAACTTAGAAATACTCTCAATTTCGCATTTTT
CACCAAAAAAAAGAATCTCAACTGGTTTTTCACATAGCTTAATTTTTGAAGAAAAATCTCAACAAAACCC
AGTTTTAAGTTTCAAATTCTCAAAAATTGATCTTTTTTTTCCCTTAAAAATCCAGTTTTTAGCTCCAAAT
TGTCATAATTTTCCAGAAAAATTTAGTTTTCGAGCTAACAACATTAAAATTTCACAGAAAATCTGAATTT
CAGCCTTAGAGATCCAAATTTTTCGGCTGAAAATCACAATTTTTCCATTTTTCAGCTCCACAAATCCGAC
GCTTCTCACTCGTTTTCCCAATTTGACAATCAAATGCAACTATATTCCAGTGGATCAGCTCAAATTGGAA
TTAATGCTGAAAGTTTATCTGATATCACTGGACGGCAGGCAGCTGATGGGACACAGGCTAGCCAGCAGGT
GAAGGATCCCCCGGGCTGCAGGAATTCGATATCAAGCTTATCGATACCGTCGACCTCGAGGGGGGGCCCG
GTACCCAGCTTTTGTTCCCTTTAGTGAGGGTTAATTGCGCGCTTGGCGTAATCATGGTCATAGCTGTTTC
CTGTGTGAAATTGTTATCCGCTCACAATTCCACACAACATACGAGCCGGAAGCATAAAGTGTAAAGCCTG
GGGTGCCTAATGAGTGAGCTAACTCACATTAATTGCGTTGCGCTCACTGCCCGCTTTCCAGTCGGGAAAC
CTGTCGTGCCAGCTGCATTAATGAATCGGCCAACGCGCGGGGAGAGGCGGTTTGCGTATTGGGCGCTCTT
CCGCTTCCTCGCTCACTGACTCGCTGCGCTCGGTCGTTCGGCTGCGGCGAGCGGTATCAGCTCACTCAAA
GGCGGTAATACGGTTATCCACAGAATCAGGGGATAACGCAGGAAAGAACATGTGAGCAAAAGGCCAGCAA
AAGGCCAGGAACCGTAAAAAGGCCGCGTTGCTGGCGTTTTTCCATAGGCTCCGCCCCCCTGACGAGCATC
ACAAAAATCGACGCTCAAGTCAGAGGTGGCGAAACCCGACAGGACTATAAAGATACCAGGCGTTTCCCCC
TGGAAGCTCCCTCGTGCGCTCTCCTGTTCCGACCCTGCCGCTTACCGGATACCTGTCCGCCTTTCTCCCT
TCGGGAAGCGTGGCGCTTTCTCATAGCTCACGCTGTAGGTATCTCAGTTCGGTGTAGGTCGTTCGCTCCA
AGCTGGGCTGTGTGCACGAACCCCCCGTTCAGCCCGACCGCTGCGCCTTATCCGGTAACTATCGTCTTGA
GTCCAACCCGGTAAGACACGACTTATCGCCACTGGCAGCAGCCACTGGTAACAGGATTAGCAGAGCGAGG
TATGTAGGCGGTGCTACAGAGTTCTTGAAGTGGTGGCCTAACTACGGCTACACTAGAAGAACAGTATTTG
GTATCTGCGCTCTGCTGAAGCCAGTTACCTTCGGAAAAAGAGTTGGTAGCTCTTGATCCGGCAAACAAAC
CACCGCTGGTAGCGGTGGTTTTTTTGTTTGCAAGCAGCAGATTACGCGCAGAAAAAAAGGATCTCAAGAA
GATCCTTTGATCTTTTCTACGGGGTCTGACGCTCAGTGGAACGAAAACTCACGTTAAGGGATTTTGGTCA
TGAGATTATCAAAAAGGATCTTCACCTAGATCCTTTTAAATTAAAAATGAAGTTTTAAATCAATCTAAAG
TATATATGAGTAAACTTGGTCTGACAGTTACCAATGCTTAATCAGTGAGGCACCTATCTCAGCGATCTGT
CTATTTCGTTCATCCATAGTTGCCTGACTCCCCGTCGTGTAGATAACTACGATACGGGAGGGCTTACCAT
CTGGCCCCAGTGCTGCAATGATACCGCGAGACCCACGCTCACCGGCTCCAGATTTATCAGCAATAAACCA
GCCAGCCGGAAGGGCCGAGCGCAGAAGTGGTCCTGCAACTTTATCCGCCTCCATCCAGTCTATTAATTGT
TGCCGGGAAGCTAGAGTAAGTAGTTCGCCAGTTAATAGTTTGCGCAACGTTGTTGCCATTGCTACAGGCA
TCGTGGTGTCACGCTCGTCGTTTGGTATGGCTTCATTCAGCTCCGGTTCCCAACGATCAAGGCGAGTTAC
ATGATCCCCCATGTTGTGCAAAAAAGCGGTTAGCTCCTTCGGTCCTCCGATCGTTGTCAGAAGTAAGTTG
GCCGCAGTGTTATCACTCATGGTTATGGCAGCACTGCATAATTCTCTTACTGTCATGCCATCCGTAAGAT
GCTTTTCTGTGACTGGTGAGTACTCAACCAAGTCATTCTGAGAATAGTGTATGCGGCGACCGAGTTGCTC
TTGCCCGGCGTCAATACGGGATAATACCGCGCCACATAGCAGAACTTTAAAAGTGCTCATCATTGGAAAA
CGTTCTTCGGGGCGAAAACTCTCAAGGATCTTACCGCTGTTGAGATCCAGTTCGATGTAACCCACTCGTG
CACCCAACTGATCTTCAGCATCTTTTACTTTCACCAGCGTTTCTGGGTGAGCAAAAACAGGAAGGCAAAA
TGCCGCAAAAAAGGGAATAAGGGCGACACGGAAATGTTGAATACTCATACTCTTCCTTTTTCAATATTAT
TGAAGCATTTATCAGGGTTATTGTCTCATGAGCGGATACATATTTGAATGTATTTAGAAAAATAAACAAA
TAGGGGTTCCGCGCACATTTCCCCGAAAAGTGCCACCTG
[124 nt withheld, positions 6200-6323]
C
[91 nt withheld, positions 6325-6415]
A
[49 nt withheld, positions 6417-6465]
CCTTTGACGTTGGAGTCCACGTTCTTT
[37 nt withheld, positions 6493-6529]
ACCCTATCTCGGTCTATTCTTTTGATTTATAAGGGATTTTGCCGATTTCGGCCTATTGGTTAAAAAATGA
GCTGATTTAACAAAAATTTAACGCGAATTTTAACAAAATATTAACGCTTACAATTTCCATTCGCCATTCA
GGCTGCGCAACTGTTGGGAAGGGCGATCGGTGCGGGCCTCTTCGCTATTACGCCAGCTGGCGAAAGGGGG
ATGTGCTGCAAGGCGATTAAGTTGGGTAACGCCAGGGTTTTCCCAGTCACGACGTTGTAAAACGACGGCC
AGTGAGCGCGCGTAATACGACTCACTATAGGGCGAATTGGAGCTCCACCGCGGTGGCGGCCGCTTCAATT
CTTCGGAGCAGGCGTAGGAGCTGAGCCCATCTTCAATGCCTCCGATTTTCCAAAATTAAACACTTTTTCC
ATGAATTCTTCCATTAATTTGGCAATTGAGCCAAATGAAAAGCCAGAAGAGCCAGATGGAGCCGGTGTTG
GAGTTGGAGCAGACAGAGTTGAACGGAGTTCTGGAGCAGCTGGGGTTGGGGTCGGAGCAGCAAGAGTTGA
ACGTGGTTCAGGGTCGGCGAGGAACTGAAAATCTAGGTTTTTTAGGAAAAATTCGCCTAAAAACATGCCG
AAAAAATTTCCGAATTTTAGACAATTCTGGAAAAAATTGTAGTGAAATTGTCTAAAAATTTTGGTAAAAG
TTTGCAGAAAACTGTCAGAAAATGTTAATTTCTTACGTGTTTCCTTGCTTGGGACACTAGAACAGCACCG
AATAAGACAAAAAGTACAAAACACAGCTTCATGTTGGAATTTATGCCAGAAAAATAGCTGTAACTCGGCT
TTTATAGAATAGAATTGGTTCCTGGTGATGCTGGAGTTCTATTAAACATGAGAACAGGAGTATGAACCGT
GGGAAGTGGTGTTTTGGTTGGAGAGGTGTTCTGCACGGCTCGGCAATTGTGGTGCATCAGTGTCCACCAA
ACATCAAGCATAACCTGGATGATAAGGAGACAAGCTTTGGTGCAAAAGTTTTCAAATTTTAAAGCAATTT
TTAGGACTCTTCAAAGCATGAAACTGTTTCTCAAGGTTTCCTTCTACTTCTAACTCCTTCTAGATGCATC
ACGGCCTCAAAATGTAAAACCTCAGAAATGGTACCAGAGGTTCAAAAATGCAAATATCAGGGACCTGGGC
TAGATCTTCTCGTTTCGAGGGCTGGGAAACTGCCCTTCCGTGTGAAAGGGGCAATTGTCAGGCCTGGAGC
ATGATATTGATCGGTTTTGTGAGAAGACCAACAAGGTAGCTAATAAATCGATCCTATATTGTATTAACAC
ATGTATTTGAATCAGATCTTTCATTTCTCATTGACTCCCTCAAATTTCCAGCAAGAATGGATGCTACAAT
TGTAAGTTTAACCACAAATCATTTTTAATTATACCTGAATTTCTTTTCAGACCAAAACCAGAAAAGTCGT
ATTCATATAGTGTTGTTCAAGAGATTGTCAGTTGTATGTGCCTAACAAAAAAAAATCTATGGCATTCTAA
ATTTACAATTTCAGCATAGTCGCTCGCCATGTGTCACCACTCTTTCGCCAAACCATCGATTTGATGGATC
CAGGCATTGAGAAAATTCATTTACTCAGTTCTGCCAGTCCGTAGTGTAGTTTTTACCGGATATAGAGAAT
TGAATCTAGAAAACCTGGCTGCCTGGCAAGAAGTCACTGGTAGTAACAGGCTGATGAGGGCAGCCTTCGG
TGAGCTATCCGACGTGATGGGCATGCCGAAACTTAGACTAAGAAAGTTCAGTTTTGATAACACATATGGA
CTGGTTGGGTTATCTGGGAAAGAGAATATGCAATCTGTGGATGACTGCTTCAAGGCTATGAACTTACCAC
ATGCGAAGGTGCTTGAAGTGACTGGAATCGACTTTGTGGACAATATTTCGATGGTGAAGTACTTTCGCCC
AGGTTATCTCGAGAAAATCCGCATGTATTCTTGTTATTGCTCAGCTAGCCAGGAGATGAGTGAAGAAATT
GCAAATCTCGAGCAGTGGAAGCAAGCGAAACATTTTCTGTGCATTGGTGGTAGAATGAACATTCCTATTC
AAAGATTTTTCCACTTTGACCAGTTCTCCATCGGTCTTCAGACTCTATCAATCGATGATGCTGTTCAGAT
AAGAGATGTGAGTTGGTAGTTAAAGTAGCGTTTTGTAATGTATTCTATATTCCAGATTCTCCTCAGATCG
CCCAGCTTCGAGTCAGCAACTATCGATGTTCAACTACTTGAAAAAGAAGCCATTGAGAACGTCTTTACGC
CGAATCACCTATTAATTTATAGAGGAAGAGAGTTCAGACCGGTGGGAACTGATTCCAGTTTTGTGATCAA
TATAACAAAAAACAAGCTTGAAATCCACAAGCACAAGGGAGCTAATCCACCACGTCGTAGAGACGAACGG
CCAATCCACGAGCGTATACGTCAAAGGCAAGATGGATGGTGAAGTTTCAATGGTTGCTCTAATACGTTTA
CATGTCTATCAAACCTTTTTCTGTTACTTAAGTAAATCGTTGTTTCATATTTAACCAGTCTTACCTACGG
CTGGCATATCGGACGTCCGGCGTCAGAACCTTGTGCGTCTGGTTTTAGATGTTTGAAAATTTTGGAAAAT
TATTAAAGTCTATTGATAACCTGTCAAAACCGGACGACCGGACGCCAAATATGACAGCCCTAGTCTTACC
AGTATAATATTTTTATAAACCTAAAACAGGTATGAATATCTCTTTTTTCTGCGCAGCGCTGGGATGCTTC
TGTTTCAGAAAAATCACATGGTATAAAAAATTTCCAAATTACAGTAGTCCTACCGTAATCCTGCATTATC
CCACTACTGTATGTACCTTGACATTATTTTTCCTCGCCCAACTCCCAGCCCAATATATCTCTTCAACAGC
TAAGAACTACATTTTTCCTAAACTACAGTAAACCAACAGTATCCCTACAGTACCACATTAATTATAAATT
AAAACATTATTTTTCATAAGAAATCGTGAGA
